Addgene plasmid #122904: YIp ADE2-HIS3
Purpose: (Empty Backbone) ADE2-HIS3 integrating (YIp) vector for stable genomic integration in the BY4741 background.
Depositing lab: Randy Hampton. Depositing organization: University of California, San Diego (UCSD). Publication: ICE plasmids: combining the ease of yeast recombination cloning with the stability of genomic integration. Flagg MP, Kao A, Hampton RY. Yeast. 2019 May 10. doi: 10.1002/yea.3400. PubMed 31074531.
Backbone
  Vector backbone: YIp
  Vector type: Yeast Expression ; Yeast Recombination Cloning
Growth in bacteria
  Bacterial resistance: Ampicillin, 100 μg/mL
  Growth temperature: 37°C
  Growth strain: DH5alpha
  Copy number: High Copy
Gene/Insert
  Gene/Insert name: None
Terms and licenses: Academic/Nonprofit Terms; Industry Terms: Not Available to Industry
How to cite: YIp ADE2-HIS3 was a gift from Randy Hampton (Addgene plasmid # 122904 ; http://n2t.net/addgene:122904 ; RRID:Addgene_122904)
