[The description below was written by a language model from this plasmid's Addgene catalogue record and pLannotate feature annotations shown in this document.]
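Description:
YIp ADE2-HIS3 is an empty yeast integrating plasmid (YIp) of about 6.7 kb, designed for stable genomic integration in the Saccharomyces cerevisiae BY4741 background and catalogued as a yeast expression and yeast recombination cloning vector. No yeast replication origin (2μ or ARS/CEN) is annotated. This is consistent with an integrating design, in which the plasmid persists in yeast only after it has recombined into a chromosome. In E. coli it is maintained at high copy through a ColE1/pUC-type origin and selected with ampicillin via the AmpR β-lactamase gene and its native promoter.

The yeast-specific content consists of two complete biosynthetic genes, each with its own promoter. ADE2 encodes the adenine-pathway enzyme whose loss causes the familiar red colony phenotype. HIS3 encodes imidazoleglycerol-phosphate dehydratase, a standard histidine auxotrophic marker. The record does not state which of these serves as the homology target for integration and which as the selection marker. BY4741 is generally known to lack HIS3, so histidine prototrophy is a plausible means of selection.

The cloning region derives from pBluescript. It comprises a multiple cloning site flanked by opposing T7 and T3 promoters, set within a lacZα fragment downstream of the lac promoter, lac operator and CAP binding site, with an adjacent f1 origin. Short fragments of rop, bom, lacI and a second f1 origin appear to be remnants of backbone assembly.

No insert is present. Users introduce their own expression cassette, including a promoter, since no yeast promoter is annotated at the cloning site. The associated publication describes a system that pairs the ease of yeast recombination cloning with the stability of genomic integration.
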