Features (pLannotate 1.2.2; 20 found; start..end, strand, type, name):
     29..64      +  CDS            rop (fragment): Rop protein, which maintains plasmids at low copy number; rop
    166..265     +  misc_feature   bom (fragment): basis of mobility region from pBR322
    266..379     -  rep_origin     f1 ori (fragment): f1 bacteriophage origin of replication; arrow indicates direction of (+) strand synthesis
    390..765     +  promoter       ADE2 promoter: S. cerevisiae ADE2
    766..2478    +  CDS            ADE2: PUR6_YEAST - Experimental evidence at protein level: Swiss-Prot protein existence level 1. From Saccharomyces cerevisiae (strain ATCC 204508 / S288c) (Baker's yeast).
   2634..2685    +  misc_feature   bom (fragment): basis of mobility region from pBR322
   2713..3141    -  rep_origin     f1 ori (sequence partly withheld): f1 bacteriophage origin of replication; arrow indicates direction of (+) strand synthesis
   3145..3300    -  CDS            lacZα (fragment): LacZα fragment of β-galactosidase; lacZ fragment
   3308..3326    +  promoter       T7 promoter: promoter for bacteriophage T7 RNA polymerase
   3335..3442    -  misc_feature   MCS: pBluescript multiple cloning site
   3455..3473    -  promoter       T3 promoter: promoter for bacteriophage T3 RNA polymerase
   3518..3534    -  protein_bind   lac operator: The lac repressor binds to the lac operator to inhibit transcription in E. coli. This inhibition can be relieved by adding lactose or isopropyl-β-D-thiogalactopyranoside (IPTG). lac repressor encoded by lacI
   3542..3572    -  promoter       lac promoter: promoter for the E. coli lac operon
   3587..3608    -  protein_bind   CAP binding site: CAP binding activates transcription in the presence of cAMP. E. coli catabolite activator protein
   3621..3713    -  CDS            lacI (fragment): lac repressor; lacI; The lac repressor binds to the lac operator to inhibit transcription in E. coli. This inhibition can be relieved by adding lactose or isopropyl-β-D-thiogalactopyranoside (IPTG).
   3896..4484    -  rep_origin     ori: high-copy-number ColE1/pMB1/pBR322/pUC origin of replication
   4655..5515    -  CDS            AmpR: β-lactamase; bla; confers resistance to ampicillin, carbenicillin, and related antibiotics
   5516..5620    -  promoter       AmpR promoter: bla
   5702..5889    +  promoter       HIS3 promoter: S. cerevisiae HIS3
   5890..6552    +  CDS            HIS3: imidazoleglycerol-phosphate dehydratase, required for histidine biosynthesis; S. cerevisiae HIS3; yeast auxotrophic marker
>Addgene plasmid #122904 | YIp ADE2-HIS3 | addgene full sequence | sequence record 238967 | Addgene NGS Result
AAATAGGCGTATCACGAGGCCCTTTCGTCTCGCGCGTTTCGGTGATGACGGTGAAAACCTCTGACACATG
CAGCTCCCGGAGACGGTCACAGCTTGTCTGTAAGCGGATGCCGGGAGCAGACAAGCCCGTCAGGGCGCGT
CAGCGGGTGTTGGCGGGTGTCGGGGCTGGCTTAACTATGCGGCATCAGAGCAGATTGTACTGAGAGTGCA
CCATATGCGGTGTGAAATACCGCACAGATGCGTAAGGAGAAAATACCGCATCAGGAAATTGTAAGCGTTA
ATATTTTGTTAAAATTCGCGTTAAATTTTTGTTAAATCAGCTCATTTTTTAACCAATAGGCCGAAATCGG
CAAAATCCCTTATAAATCAAAAGAATAGATCTGAATTAATTCTTGAATAATACATAACTTTTCTTAAAAG
AATCAAAGACAGATAAAATTTAAGAGATATTAAATATTAGTGAGAAGCCGAGAATTTTGTAACACCAACA
TAACACTGACATCTTTAACAACTTTTAATTATGATACATTTCTTACGTCATGATTGATTATTACAGCTAT
GCTGACAAATGACTCTTGTTGCATGGCTACGAACCGGGTAATACTAAGTGATTGACTCTTGCTGACCTTT
TATTAAGAACTAAATGGACAATATTATGGAGCATTTCATGTATAAATTGGTGCGTAAAATCGTTGGATCT
CTCTTCTAAGTACATCCTACTATAACAATCAAGAAAAACAAGAAAATCGGACAAAACAATCAAGTATGGA
TTCTAGAACAGTTGGTATATTAGGAGGGGGACAATTGGGACGTATGATTGTTGAGGCAGCAAACAGGCTC
AACATTAAGACGGTAATACTAGATGCTGAAAATTCTCCTGCCAAACAAATAAGCAACTCCAATGACCACG
TTAATGGCTCCTTTTCCAATCCTCTTGATATCGAAAAACTAGCTGAAAAATGTGATGTGCTAACGATTGA
GATTGAGCATGTTGATGTTCCTACACTAAAGAATCTTCAAGTAAAACATCCCAAATTAAAAATTTACCCT
TCTCCAGAAACAATCAGATTGATACAAGACAAATATATTCAAAAAGAGCATTTAATCAAAAATGGTATAG
CAGTTACCCAAAGTGTTCCTGTGGAACAAGCCAGTGAGACGTCCCTATTGAATGTTGGAAGAGATTTGGG
TTTTCCATTCGTCTTGAAGTCGAGGACTTTGGCATACGATGGAAGAGGTAACTTCGTTGTAAAGAATAAG
GAAATGATTCCGGAAGCTTTGGAAGTACTGAAGGATCGTCCTTTGTACGCCGAAAAATGGGCACCATTTA
CTAAAGAATTAGCAGTCATGATTGTGAGGTCTGTTAACGGTTTAGTGTTTTCTTACCCAATTGTAGAGAC
TATCCACAAGGACAATATTTGTGACTTATGTTATGCGCCTGCTAGAGTTCCGGACTCCGTTCAACTTAAG
GCGAAGTTGTTGGCAGAAAATGCAATCAAATCTTTTCCCGGTTGTGGTATATTTGGTGTGGAAATGTTCT
ATTTAGAAACAGGGGAATTGCTTATTAACGAAATTGCCCCAAGGCCTCACAACTCTGGACATTATACCAT
TGATGCTTGCGTCACTTCTCAATTTGAAGCTCATTTGAGATCAATATTGGATTTGCCAATGCCAAAGAAT
TTCACATCTTTCTCCACCATTACAACGAACGCCATTATGCTAAATGTTCTTGGAGACAAACATACAAAAG
ATAAAGAGCTAGAAACTTGCGAAAGAGCATTGGCGACTCCAGGTTCCTCAGTGTACTTATATGGAAAAGA
GTCTAGACCTAACAGAAAAGTAGGTCACATAAATATTATTGCCTCCAGTATGGCGGAATGTGAACAAAGG
CTGAACTACATTACAGGTAGAACTGATATTCCAATCAAAATCTCTGTCGCTCAAAAGTTGGACTTGGAAG
CAATGGTCAAACCATTGGTTGGAATCATCATGGGATCAGACTCTGACTTGCCGGTAATGTCTGCCGCATG
TGCGGTTTTAAAAGATTTTGGCGTTCCATTTGAAGTGACAATAGTCTCTGCTCATAGAACTCCACATAGG
ATGTCAGCATATGCTATTTCCGCAAGCAAGCGTGGAATTAAAACAATTATCGCTGGAGCTGGTGGGGCTG
CTCACTTGCCAGGTATGGTGGCTGCAATGACACCACTTCCTGTCATCGGTGTGCCCGTAAAAGGTTCTTG
TCTAGATGGAGTAGATTCTTTACATTCAATTGTGCAAATGCCTAGAGGTGTTCCAGTAGCTACCGTCGCT
ATTAATAATAGTACGAACGCTGCGCTGTTGGCTGTCAGACTGCTTGGCGCTTATGATTCAAGTTATACAA
CGAAAATGGAACAGTTTTTATTAAAGCAAGAAGAAGAAGTTCTTGTCAAAGCACAAAAGTTAGAAACTGT
CGGTTACGAAGCTTATCTAGAAAACAAGTAATATATAAGTTTATTGATATACTTGTACAGCAAATAATTA
TAAAATGATATACCTATTTTTTAGGCTTTGTTATGATTACATCAAATGTGGACTTCATACATAGAAATCA
ACGCTTACAGGTGTCCTTTTTTAAGAATTTCATACATAAGATCTATGCGGTGTGAAATACCGCACAGATG
CGTAAGGAGAAAATACCGCATCAGGAAATTGTAAGCGTTAATATTTTGTTAAAATTCGCGTTAAATTTTT
GTTAAATCAGCTCATTTTTTAACCAATAGGCCGAAATCGGCAAAATCCCTTATAAATCAAAAGAATAGAC
CGAGATAGGGT
[37 nt withheld, positions 2812-2848]
AAAGAACGTGGACTCCAACGTCAAAGG
[49 nt withheld, positions 2876-2924]
T
[91 nt withheld, positions 2926-3016]
G
[124 nt withheld, positions 3018-3141]
CCATTCGCCATTCAGGCTGCGCAACTGTTGGGAAGGGCGATCGGTGCGGGCCTCTTCGCTATTACGCCAG
CTGGCGAAAGGGGGATGTGCTGCAAGGCGATTAAGTTGGGTAACGCCAGGGTTTTCCCAGTCACGACGTT
GTAAAACGACGGCCAGTGAGCGCGCGTAATACGACTCACTATAGGGCGAATTGGGTACCGGGCCCCCCCT
CGAGGTCGACGGTATCGATAAGCTTGATATCGAATTCCTGCAGCCCGGGGGATCCACTAGTTCTAGAGCG
GCCGCCACCGCGGTGGAGCTCCAGCTTTTGTTCCCTTTAGTGAGGGTTAATTGCGCGCTTGGCGTAATCA
TGGTCATAGCTGTTTCCTGTGTGAAATTGTTATCCGCTCACAATTCCACACAACATACGAGCCGGAAGCA
TAAAGTGTAAAGCCTGGGGTGCCTAATGAGTGAGCTAACTCACATTAATTGCGTTGCGCTCACTGCCCGC
TTTCCAGTCGGGAAACCTGTCGTGCCAGCTGCATTAATGAATCGGCCAACGCGCGGGGAGAGGCGGTTTG
CGTATTGGGCGCTCTTCCGCTTCCTCGCTCACTGACTCGCTGCGCTCGGTCGTTCGGCTGCGGCGAGCGG
TATCAGCTCACTCAAAGGCGGTAATACGGTTATCCACAGAATCAGGGGATAACGCAGGAAAGAACATGTG
AGCAAAAGGCCAGCAAAAGGCCAGGAACCGTAAAAAGGCCGCGTTGCTGGCGTTTTTCCATAGGCTCCGC
CCCCCTGACGAGCATCACAAAAATCGACGCTCAAGTCAGAGGTGGCGAAACCCGACAGGACTATAAAGAT
ACCAGGCGTTTCCCCCTGGAAGCTCCCTCGTGCGCTCTCCTGTTCCGACCCTGCCGCTTACCGGATACCT
GTCCGCCTTTCTCCCTTCGGGAAGCGTGGCGCTTTCTCATAGCTCACGCTGTAGGTATCTCAGTTCGGTG
TAGGTCGTTCGCTCCAAGCTGGGCTGTGTGCACGAACCCCCCGTTCAGCCCGACCGCTGCGCCTTATCCG
GTAACTATCGTCTTGAGTCCAACCCGGTAAGACACGACTTATCGCCACTGGCAGCAGCCACTGGTAACAG
GATTAGCAGAGCGAGGTATGTAGGCGGTGCTACAGAGTTCTTGAAGTGGTGGCCTAACTACGGCTACACT
AGAAGAACAGTATTTGGTATCTGCGCTCTGCTGAAGCCAGTTACCTTCGGAAAAAGAGTTGGTAGCTCTT
GATCCGGCAAACAAACCACCGCTGGTAGCGGTGGTTTTTTTGTTTGCAAGCAGCAGATTACGCGCAGAAA
AAAAGGATCTCAAGAAGATCCTTTGATCTTTTCTACGGGGTCTGACGCTCAGTGGAACGAAAACTCACGT
TAAGGGATTTTGGTCATGAGATTATCAAAAAGGATCTTCACCTAGATCCTTTTAAATTAAAAATGAAGTT
TTAAATCAATCTAAAGTATATATGAGTAAACTTGGTCTGACAGTTACCAATGCTTAATCAGTGAGGCACC
TATCTCAGCGATCTGTCTATTTCGTTCATCCATAGTTGCCTGACTCCCCGTCGTGTAGATAACTACGATA
CGGGAGGGCTTACCATCTGGCCCCAGTGCTGCAATGATACCGCGAGACCCACGCTCACCGGCTCCAGATT
TATCAGCAATAAACCAGCCAGCCGGAAGGGCCGAGCGCAGAAGTGGTCCTGCAACTTTATCCGCCTCCAT
CCAGTCTATTAATTGTTGCCGGGAAGCTAGAGTAAGTAGTTCGCCAGTTAATAGTTTGCGCAACGTTGTT
GCCATTGCTACAGGCATCGTGGTGTCACGCTCGTCGTTTGGTATGGCTTCATTCAGCTCCGGTTCCCAAC
GATCAAGGCGAGTTACATGATCCCCCATGTTGTGCAAAAAAGCGGTTAGCTCCTTCGGTCCTCCGATCGT
TGTCAGAAGTAAGTTGGCCGCAGTGTTATCACTCATGGTTATGGCAGCACTGCATAATTCTCTTACTGTC
ATGCCATCCGTAAGATGCTTTTCTGTGACTGGTGAGTACTCAACCAAGTCATTCTGAGAATAGTGTATGC
GGCGACCGAGTTGCTCTTGCCCGGCGTCAATACGGGATAATACCGCGCCACATAGCAGAACTTTAAAAGT
GCTCATCATTGGAAAACGTTCTTCGGGGCGAAAACTCTCAAGGATCTTACCGCTGTTGAGATCCAGTTCG
ATGTAACCCACTCGTGCACCCAACTGATCTTCAGCATCTTTTACTTTCACCAGCGTTTCTGGGTGAGCAA
AAACAGGAAGGCAAAATGCCGCAAAAAAGGGAATAAGGGCGACACGGAAATGTTGAATACTCATACTCTT
CCTTTTTCAATATTATTGAAGCATTTATCAGGGTTATTGTCTCATGAGCGGATACATATTTGAATGTATT
TAGAAAAATAAACAAATAGGGGTTCCGCGCACATTTCCCCGAAAAGTGCCACCTGACGTCTAACACAGTC
CTTTCCCGCAATTTTCTTTTTCTATTACTCTTGGCCTCCTCTAGTACACTCTATATTTTTTTATGCCTCG
GTAATGATTTTCATTTTTTTTTTTCCACCTAGCGGATGACTCTTTTTTTTTCTTAGCGATTGGCATTATC
ACATAATGAATTATACATTATATAAAGTAATGTGATTTCTTCGAAGAATATACTAAAAAATGAGCAGGCA
AGATAAACGAAGGCAAAGATGACAGAGCAGAAAGCCCTAGTAAAGCGTATTACAAATGAAACCAAGATTC
AGATTGCGATCTCTTTAAAGGGTGGTCCCCTAGCGATAGAGCACTCGATCTTCCCAGAAAAAGAGGCAGA
AGCAGTAGCAGAACAGGCCACACAATCGCAAGTGATTAACGTCCACACAGGTATAGGGTTTCTGGACCAT
ATGATACATGCTCTGGCCAAGCATTCCGGCTGGTCGCTAATCGTTGAGTGCATTGGTGACTTACACATAG
ACGACCATCACACCACTGAAGACTGCGGGATTGCTCTCGGTCAAGCTTTTAAAGAGGCCCTAGGGGCCGT
GCGTGGAGTAAAAAGGTTTGGATCAGGATTTGCGCCTTTGGATGAGGCACTTTCCAGAGCGGTGGTAGAT
CTTTCGAACAGGCCGTACGCAGTTGTCGAACTTGGTTTGCAAAGGGAGAAAGTAGGAGATCTCTCTTGCG
AGATGATCCCGCATTTTCTTGAAAGCTTTGCAGAGGCTAGCAGAATTACCCTCCACGTTGATTGTCTGCG
AGGCAAGAATGATCATCACCGTAGTGAGAGTGCGTTCAAGGCTCTTGCGGTTGCCATAAGAGAAGCCACC
TCGCCCAATGGTACCAACGATGTTCCCTCCACCAAAGGTGTTCTTATGTAGTGACACCGATTATTTAAAG
CTGCAGCATACGATATATATACATGTGTATATATGTATACCTATGAATGTCAGTAAGTATGTATACGAAC
AGTATGATACTGAAGATGACAAGGTAATGCATCATTCTATACGTGTCATTCTGAACGAGGCATCATGACA
TTAACCTATAA
